>Addgene plasmid #110801 | pET28b-PaNAS | addgene full sequence | sequence record 218125 | Addgene NGS Result
TAATACGACTCACTATAGGGGAATTGTGAGCGGATAACAATTCCCCTCTAGAAATAATTTTGTTTAACTT
TAAGAAGGAGATATACCATGGGCAGCAGCCATCATCATCATCATCACAGCAGCGGCCTGGTGCCGCGCGG
CAGCCATATGCAGGGTCGTACCCCGCTGCTGGAAACCCTGCGTGAGCTGGAATGCGAGATCCGTCTGCTG
ACCGTGTACGCGCGTGAATGCTGCGGCTGCTATGAGATCCTGCGTCGTAAGCTGGACCGTCTGAGCGGTC
TGATTGGCGAGGATTGCAGCCGTGCGCAGTGGCAGGCGGATAGCGATGATCCGGCGCTGCAAGCGCTGGG
TCTGCGTCTGCGTGATGCGGCGGTGCAGGCGCTGTGCGAACTGGAGAAACACCTGTGCCAAGGTGTTCTG
CACGAACCGGGCGAGATGGGCCGTTACCTGGGCAGCCTGCTGGAAAGCATCCGTGGTGAGCTGGACAGCG
CGGGTATTGATGCGGATGCGCGTGTGCTGTTCGTTGGTAGCGGTGCGCTGCCGACCAGCGCGCTGGTGCT
GGCGCGTGAAGTTGGTGCGCACCTGTGCTGCCTGGACATCGATGAGGAAGCGCTGGGTTGCGCGCGTGAA
ATTGCGCGTTGCCAGGGTCTGGAGGCGCGTATGCAATTTAGCAGCCTGCCGCCGGCGGAGCTGGCGTTCA
GCCGTGATGCGACCCACTTTCTGATCGCGAGCCTGGTGCAGCAAAAGAGCGCGGTTCTGGCGCAGATTCG
TCAAGTGATGCGTGCGGACGCGAAGGTTCTGCTGCGTCACGGTAGCGGCATCAAAGGTCTGTTCAACTAC
CCGGTTGAACCGGCGGAGCTGGATGGTTGGCGTGTGTGCGCGGAACGTGTTAGCCAGCCGCTGTATGACA
CCCTGATTCTGGAGAAAGCGGGTCGTTAACTCGAGCACCACCACCACCACCACTGAGATCCGGCTGCTAA
CAAAGCCCGAAAGGAAGCTGAGTTGGCTGCTGCCACCGCTGAGCAATAACTAGCATAACCCCTTGGGGCC
TCTAAACGGGTCTTGAGGGGTTTTTTGCTGAAAGGAGGAACTATATCCGGATTGGCGAATGGG
[124 nt withheld, positions 1114-1237]
C
[91 nt withheld, positions 1239-1329]
A
[49 nt withheld, positions 1331-1379]
CCTTTGACGTTGGAGTCCACGTTCTTT
[37 nt withheld, positions 1407-1443]
ACCCTATCTCGGTCTATTCTTTTGATTTATAAGGGATTTTGCCGATTTCGGCCTATTGGTTAAAAAATGA
GCTGATTTAACAAAAATTTAACGCGAATTTTAACAAAATATTAACGCTTACAATTTAGGTGGCACTTTTC
GGGGAAATGTGCGCGGAACCCCTATTTGTTTATTTTTCTAAATACATTCAAATATGTATCCGCTCATGAA
TTAATTCTTAGAAAAACTCATCGAGCATCAAATGAAACTGCAATTTATTCATATCAGGATTATCAATACC
ATATTTTTGAAAAAGCCGTTTCTGTAATGAAGGAGAAAACTCACCGAGGCAGTTCCATAGGATGGCAAGA
TCCTGGTATCGGTCTGCGATTCCGACTCGTCCAACATCAATACAACCTATTAATTTCCCCTCGTCAAAAA
TAAGGTTATCAAGTGAGAAATCACCATGAGTGACGACTGAATCCGGTGAGAATGGCAAAAGTTTATGCAT
TTCTTTCCAGACTTGTTCAACAGGCCAGCCATTACGCTCGTCATCAAAATCACTCGCATCAACCAAACCG
TTATTCATTCGTGATTGCGCCTGAGCGAGACGAAATACGCGATCGCTGTTAAAAGGACAATTACAAACAG
GAATCGAATGCAACCGGCGCAGGAACACTGCCAGCGCATCAACAATATTTTCACCTGAATCAGGATATTC
TTCTAATACCTGGAATGCTGTTTTCCCGGGGATCGCAGTGGTGAGTAACCATGCATCATCAGGAGTACGG
ATAAAATGCTTGATGGTCGGAAGAGGCATAAATTCCGTCAGCCAGTTTAGTCTGACCATCTCATCTGTAA
CATCATTGGCAACGCTACCTTTGCCATGTTTCAGAAACAACTCTGGCGCATCGGGCTTCCCATACAATCG
ATAGATTGTCGCACCTGATTGCCCGACATTATCGCGAGCCCATTTATACCCATATAAATCAGCATCCATG
TTGGAATTTAATCGCGGCCTAGAGCAAGACGTTTCCCGTTGAATATGGCTCATAACACCCCTTGTATTAC
TGTTTATGTAAGCAGACAGTTTTATTGTTCATGACCAAAATCCCTTAACGTGAGTTTTCGTTCCACTGAG
CGTCAGACCCCGTAGAAAAGATCAAAGGATCTTCTTGAGATCCTTTTTTTCTGCGCGTAATCTGCTGCTT
GCAAACAAAAAAACCACCGCTACCAGCGGTGGTTTGTTTGCCGGATCAAGAGCTACCAACTCTTTTTCCG
AAGGTAACTGGCTTCAGCAGAGCGCAGATACCAAATACTGTCCTTCTAGTGTAGCCGTAGTTAGGCCACC
ACTTCAAGAACTCTGTAGCACCGCCTACATACCTCGCTCTGCTAATCCTGTTACCAGTGGCTGCTGCCAG
TGGCGATAAGTCGTGTCTTACCGGGTTGGACTCAAGACGATAGTTACCGGATAAGGCGCAGCGGTCGGGC
TGAACGGGGGGTTCGTGCACACAGCCCAGCTTGGAGCGAACGACCTACACCGAACTGAGATACCTACAGC
GTGAGCTATGAGAAAGCGCCACGCTTCCCGAAGGGAGAAAGGCGGACAGGTATCCGGTAAGCGGCAGGGT
CGGAACAGGAGAGCGCACGAGGGAGCTTCCAGGGGGAAACGCCTGGTATCTTTATAGTCCTGTCGGGTTT
CGCCACCTCTGACTTGAGCGTCGATTTTTGTGATGCTCGTCAGGGGGGCGGAGCCTATGGAAAAACGCCA
GCAACGCGGCCTTTTTACGGTTCCTGGCCTTTTGCTGGCCTTTTGCTCACATGTTCTTTCCTGCGTTATC
CCCTGATTCTGTGGATAACCGTATTACCGCCTTTGAGTGAGCTGATACCGCTCGCCGCAGCCGAACGACC
GAGCGCAGCGAGTCAGTGAGCGAGGAAGCGGAAGAGCGCCTGATGCGGTATTTTCTCCTTACGCATCTGT
GCGGTATTTCACACCGCAATGGTGCACTCTCAGTACAATCTGCTCTGATGCCGCATAGTTAAGCCAGTAT
ACACTCCGCTATCGCTACGTGACTGGGTCATGGCTGCGCCCCGACACCCGCCAACACCCGCTGACGCGCC
CTGACGGGCTTGTCTGCTCCCGGCATCCGCTTACAGACAAGCTGTGACCGTCTCCGGGAGCTGCATGTGT
CAGAGGTTTTCACCGTCATCACCGAAACGCGCGAGGCAGCTGCGGTAAAGCTCATCAGCGTGGTCGTGAA
GCGATTCACAGATGTCTGCCTGTTCATCCGCGTCCAGCTCGTTGAGTTTCTCCAGAAGCGTTAATGTCTG
GCTTCTGATAAAGCGGGCCATGTTAAGGGCGGTTTTTTCCTGTTTGGTCACTGATGCCTCCGTGTAAGGG
GGATTTCTGTTCATGGGGGTAATGATACCGATGAAACGAGAGAGGATGCTCACGATACGGGTTACTGATG
ATGAACATGCCCGGTTACTGGAACGTTGTGAGGGTAAACAACTGGCGGTATGGATGCGGCGGGACCAGAG
AAAAATCACTCAGGGTCAATGCCAGCGCTTCGTTAATACAGATGTAGGTGTTCCACAGGGTAGCCAGCAG
CATCCTGCGATGCAGATCCGGAACATAATGGTGCAGGGCGCTGACTTCCGCGTTTCCAGACTTTACGAAA
CACGGAAACCGAAGACCATTCATGTTGTTGCTCAGGTCGCAGACGTTTTGCAGCAGCAGTCGCTTCACGT
TCGCTCGCGTATCGGTGATTCATTCTGCTAACCAGTAAGGCAACCCCGCCAGCCTAGCCGGGTCCTCAAC
GACAGGAGCACGATCATGCGCACCCGTGGGGCCGCCATGCCGGCGATAATGGCCTGCTTCTCGCCGAAAC
GTTTGGTGGCGGGACCAGTGACGAAGGCTTGAGCGAGGGCGTGCAAGATTCCGAATACCGCAAGCGACAG
GCCGATCATCGTCGCGCTCCAGCGAAAGCGGTCCTCGCCGAAAATGACCCAGAGCGCTGCCGGCACCTGT
CCTACGAGTTGCATGATAAAGAAGACAGTCATAAGTGCGGCGACGATAGTCATGCCCCGCGCCCACCGGA
AGGAGCTGACTGGGTTGAAGGCTCTCAAGGGCATCGGTCGAGATCCCGGTGCCTAATGAGTGAGCTAACT
TACATTAATTGCGTTGCGCTCACTGCCCGCTTTCCAGTCGGGAAACCTGTCGTGCCAGCTGCATTAATGA
ATCGGCCAACGCGCGGGGAGAGGCGGTTTGCGTATTGGGCGCCAGGGTGGTTTTTCTTTTCACCAGTGAG
ACGGGCAACAGCTGATTGCCCTTCACCGCCTGGCCCTGAGAGAGTTGCAGCAAGCGGTCCACGCTGGTTT
GCCCCAGCAGGCGAAAATCCTGTTTGATGGTGGTTAACGGCGGGATATAACATGAGCTGTCTTCGGTATC
GTCGTATCCCACTACCGAGATATCCGCACCAACGCGCAGCCCGGACTCGGTAATGGCGCGCATTGCGCCC
AGCGCCATCTGATCGTTGGCAACCAGCATCGCAGTGGGAACGATGCCCTCATTCAGCATTTGCATGGTTT
GTTGAAAACCGGACATGGCACTCCAGTCGCCTTCCCGTTCCGCTATCGGCTGAATTTGATTGCGAGTGAG
ATATTTATGCCAGCCAGCCAGACGCAGACGCGCCGAGACAGAACTTAATGGGCCCGCTAACAGCGCGATT
TGCTGGTGACCCAATGCGACCAGATGCTCCACGCCCAGTCGCGTACCGTCTTCATGGGAGAAAATAATAC
TGTTGATGGGTGTCTGGTCAGAGACATCAAGAAATAACGCCGGAACATTAGTGCAGGCAGCTTCCACAGC
AATGGCATCCTGGTCATCCAGCGGATAGTTAATGATCAGCCCACTGACGCGTTGCGCGAGAAGATTGTGC
ACCGCCGCTTTACAGGCTTCGACGCCGCTTCGTTCTACCATCGACACCACCACGCTGGCACCCAGTTGAT
CGGCGCGAGATTTAATCGCCGCGACAATTTGCGACGGCGCGTGCAGGGCCAGACTGGAGGTGGCAACGCC
AATCAGCAACGACTGTTTGCCCGCCAGTTGTTGTGCCACGCGGTTGGGAATGTAATTCAGCTCCGCCATC
GCCGCTTCCACTTTTTCCCGCGTTTTCGCAGAAACGTGGCTGGCCTGGTTCACCACGCGGGAAACGGTCT
GATAAGAGACACCGGCATACTCTGCGACATCGTATAACGTTACTGGTTTCACATTCACCACCCTGAATTG
ACTCTCTTCCGGGCGCTATCATGCCATACCGCGAAAGGTTTTGCGCCATTCGATGGTGTCCGGGATCTCG
ACGCTCTCCCTTATGCGACTCCTGCATTAGGAAGCAGCCCAGTAGTAGGTTGAGGCCGTTGAGCACCGCC
GCCGCAAGGAATGGTGCATGCAAGGAGATGGCGCCCAACAGTCCCCCGGCCACGGGGCCTGCCACCATAC
CCACGCCGAAACAAGCGCTCATGAGCCCGAAGTGGCGAGCCCGATCTTCCCCATCGGTGATGTCGGCGAT
ATAGGCGCCAGCAACCGCACCTGTGGCGCCGGTGATGCCGGCCACGATGCGTCCGGCGTAGAGGATCGAG
ATCTCGATCCCGCGAAAT
Features (pLannotate 1.2.2; 21 found; start..end, strand, type, name):
      1..19      +  promoter       T7 promoter: promoter for bacteriophage T7 RNA polymerase
     20..44      +  protein_bind   lac operator: The lac repressor binds to the lac operator to inhibit transcription in E. coli. This inhibition can be relieved by adding lactose or isopropyl-β-D-thiogalactopyranoside (IPTG). lac repressor encoded by lacI
     59..81      +  RBS            RBS: efficient ribosome binding site from bacteriophage T7 gene 10 (Olins and Rangwala, 1989)
    100..116     +  CDS            capTEV™ (fragment): composite tag for in vivo biotinylation, TEV protease cleavage, and 6xHis tagging
    127..144     +  CDS            thrombin site: thrombin recognition and cleavage site
    148..936     +  CDS            cntL: NASLL_PSEAE - Also known as zrmB From Pseudomonas aeruginosa (strain ATCC 15692 / DSM 22644 / CIP 104116 / JCM 14847 / LMG 12228 / 1C / PRS 101 / PAO1).
    946..963     +  CDS            9xHis (fragment): 9xHis affinity tag
    973..1022    +  CDS            SET1 (fragment): solubility-enhancement tag derived from T7 phage gene 10B
   1030..1077    +  terminator     T7 terminator: transcription terminator for bacteriophage T7 RNA polymerase
   1114..1542    +  rep_origin     f1 ori (sequence partly withheld): f1 bacteriophage origin of replication; arrow indicates direction of (+) strand synthesis
   1595..1652    +  promoter       AmpR promoter (fragment): bla
   1661..2476    -  CDS            KanR: aminoglycoside phosphotransferase; aph(3')-Ia; confers resistance to kanamycin in bacteria or G418 (Geneticin®) in eukaryotes
   2598..3186    +  rep_origin     ori: high-copy-number ColE1/pMB1/pBR322/pUC origin of replication
   3372..3511    -  misc_feature   bom: basis of mobility region from pBR322
   3613..3804    -  CDS            rop: Rop protein, which maintains plasmids at low copy number; rop
   3821..4201    +  CDS            YPB1_ECOLX: Protein predicted: Swiss-Prot protein existence level 4. From Escherichia coli.
   4273..4564    -  CDS            TcR (fragment): tetracycline efflux protein; tet; confers resistance to tetracycline
   4579..4600    -  protein_bind   CAP binding site: CAP binding activates transcription in the presence of cAMP. E. coli catabolite activator protein
   4613..5695    -  CDS            lacI: lac repressor; lacI; The lac repressor binds to the lac operator to inhibit transcription in E. coli. This inhibition can be relieved by adding lactose or isopropyl-β-D-thiogalactopyranoside (IPTG).
   5696..5773    -  promoter       lacI promoter: lacI
   5781..6060    -  CDS            TcR (fragment): tetracycline efflux protein; tet; confers resistance to tetracycline
