[The description below was written by a language model from this plasmid's Addgene catalogue record and pLannotate feature annotations shown in this document.]
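Description:
pET28b-PaNAS is a bacterial expression plasmid built on the Novagen pET28b backbone for producing the nicotianamine synthase of Pseudomonas aeruginosa PAO1 (locus Pa4836, annotated in the feature table as cntL, also known as zrmB) in E. coli. It is maintained through a ColE1/pBR322-type origin accompanied by the bom mobility region and the rop gene, and is selected with kanamycin via an aminoglycoside phosphotransferase (KanR) cassette. An f1 phage origin is also present. The catalogue lists the plasmid as high copy, although rop normally moderates copy number in pBR322-derived vectors.

The synthesized gene, of roughly 800 bp, was inserted between the NdeI and XhoI sites, both of which are retained. Transcription is driven by a T7 promoter followed by a lac operator, with the phage T7 gene 10 ribosome binding site upstream and a T7 terminator downstream. The plasmid-borne lacI gene supplies repressor, so expression stays off until it is induced with IPTG in a host that provides T7 RNA polymerase. The protein is made with a backbone-encoded N-terminal hexahistidine tag separated from the enzyme by a thrombin cleavage site, allowing metal-affinity purification and optional tag removal. The annotation software also detects a His-tag fragment downstream of the insert, which is the usual pET28 C-terminal tag sequence. The record lists only the N-terminal tag, and whether the downstream one is translated is not stated. Other small hits, such as the TcR fragments, are backbone remnants.

The sequenced record is 6,081 nt, slightly shorter than the 6,170 bp listed in the catalogue. The construct serves to produce recombinant enzyme for biochemical study of opine metallophore biosynthesis in P. aeruginosa.
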