Addgene plasmid #110801: pET28b-PaNAS
Purpose: Expresses PaNAS nicotianamine synthase from pseudomonas aeruginosa
Depositing lab: Audrey Lamb. Depositing organization: University of Kansas. Publication: Biosynthesis of an Opine Metallophore by Pseudomonas aeruginosa. McFarlane JS, Lamb AL. Biochemistry. 2017 Nov 14;56(45):5967-5971. doi: 10.1021/acs.biochem.7b00804. Epub 2017 Nov 3. PubMed 29091735.
Backbone
  Vector backbone: pET28b
  Backbone manufacturer: Novagen
  Backbone size w/o insert (bp): 5369
  Total vector size (bp): 6170
  Vector type: Bacterial Expression
Growth in bacteria
  Bacterial resistance: Kanamycin, 50 μg/mL
  Growth temperature: 37°C
  Growth strain: DH5alpha
  Copy number: High Copy
Gene/Insert
  Gene/Insert name: Pa4836 (alt name: PaNAS - Nicotianamine Synthase)
  Species: Pseudomonas aeruginosa PAO1
  Insert size (bp): 801
  GenBank ID: NP_253523.1
  Promoter: T7
  Tag / fusion protein: Hexahistidine tag (N terminal on backbone)
  Cloning method: Restriction Enzyme; 5′ cloning site NdeI (not destroyed); 3′ cloning site XhoI (not destroyed)
  Sequencing primers: 5′ pET Upstream; 3′ T7 Reverse
Resource information
  A portion of this plasmid was derived from a plasmid made by: Gene was synthesized by Genscript.
Terms and licenses: Academic/Nonprofit Terms; Industry Terms: Not Available to Industry
How to cite: pET28b-PaNAS was a gift from Audrey Lamb (Addgene plasmid # 110801 ; http://n2t.net/addgene:110801 ; RRID:Addgene_110801)
